Addgene plasmid #76075: STK4 gRNA (BRDN0001147987)
Purpose: 3rd generation lentiviral gRNA plasmid targeting human STK4
Depositing lab: John Doench & David Root. Depositing organization: Broad Institute. Publication: Optimized sgRNA design to maximize activity and minimize off-target effects of CRISPR-Cas9. Doench JG, Fusi N, Sullender M, Hegde M, Vaimberg EW, Donovan KF, Smith I, Tothova Z, Wilen C, Orchard R, Virgin HW, Listgarten J, Root DE. Nat Biotechnol. 2016 Jan 18. doi: 10.1038/nbt.3437. PubMed 26780180.
Backbone
  Vector backbone: lentiGuide-Puro
  Backbone manufacturer: Zhang Lab (Addgene plasmid # 52963)
  Vector type: Mammalian Expression, Lentiviral, CRISPR
  Selectable markers: Puromycin
Growth in bacteria
  Bacterial resistance: Ampicillin, 100 μg/mL
  Growth temperature: 37°C
  Growth strain: DH5alpha
  Copy number: High Copy
Gene/Insert
  Gene/Insert name: STK4 (alt names: STK4; NM_006282.2)
  gRNA/shRNA sequence: TGGATCGTTATGGAGTACTG
  Species: H. sapiens (human)
  Entrez Gene: STK4 (a.k.a. KRS2, MST1, YSK3)
  Promoter: hU6
  Cloning method: Unknown
  Sequencing primers: 5′ U6-F; 3′ pS2-R
Terms and licenses: Academic/Nonprofit Terms; Industry Terms: Not Available to Industry
Depositor comments: The gRNA was designed to target the following Genbank reference sequence(s): NM_006282.2. Note that this plasmid does NOT contain Cas9. It should be used in conjunction with lentiCas9-Blast (Addgene #52962) or otherwise with cell lines already expressing Cas9. Browse the full kinome gRNA library at http://www.addgene.org/pooled-library/broadgpp-human-kinome/ or visit http://www.broadinstitute.org/rnai/public/ for detailed protocols and information.
How to cite: STK4 gRNA (BRDN0001147987) was a gift from John Doench & David Root (Addgene plasmid # 76075 ; http://n2t.net/addgene:76075 ; RRID:Addgene_76075)
