[The description below was written by a language model from this plasmid's Addgene catalogue record and pLannotate feature annotations shown in this document.]
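Description:
STK4 gRNA (BRDN0001147987) is a third-generation lentiviral CRISPR guide plasmid built on the lentiGuide-Puro backbone and designed to knock out human STK4 (also known as MST1, KRS2 or YSK3), with the guide designed against the NM_006282.2 reference transcript. It is maintained in E. coli as a high-copy plasmid through a ColE1/pUC-type origin and ampicillin resistance. The annotated 8.3 kb sequence also carries an f1 origin, an SV40 origin and poly(A) signal, and leftover lac, T7 and T3 cloning-vector elements outside the viral region.

The transfer cassette starts with an RSV promoter fused to a truncated HIV-1 5' LTR, which makes genomic RNA production Tat-independent. It is followed by the Ψ packaging signal with a partial gag fragment, the RRE for Rev-dependent nuclear export, and a cPPT/CTS, and it ends in a self-inactivating ΔU3 3' LTR. Within this region, a human U6 RNA polymerase III promoter drives the STK4-specific spacer joined to the Streptococcus pyogenes guide RNA scaffold. Downstream, the EF-1α core promoter with its intron A expresses puromycin N-acetyltransferase, so transduced mammalian cells can be selected with puromycin. A WPRE after this marker enhances transcript expression.

The plasmid does not encode Cas9, so it must be paired with a separate Cas9 vector such as lentiCas9-Blast or used in cells that already express Cas9. It is one clone from a human kinome guide collection created alongside work on optimised sgRNA design, and it suits stable, selectable loss-of-function studies of STK4 in human cells.
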