Features (pLannotate 1.2.2; 29 found; start..end, strand, type, name):
     14..80      +  CDS            small t antigen (fragment): SV40 (simian virus 40) small t antigen
    106..317     +  promoter       EF-1α core promoter: core promoter for human elongation factor EF-1α
    318..1256    +  intron         EF-1α intron A: intron upstream of the start codon of human EF-1α
   1278..1877    +  CDS            PuroR (fragment): puromycin N-acetyltransferase; pac from Streptomyces; confers resistance to puromycin
   1893..2481    +  misc_feature   WPRE: woodchuck hepatitis virus posttranscriptional regulatory element
   2532..2551    +  misc_feature   cPPT/CTS (fragment): central polypurine tract and central termination sequence of HIV-1
   2553..2786    +  LTR            3' LTR (ΔU3): self-inactivating 3' long terminal repeat (LTR) from HIV-1
   2864..2985    +  polyA_signal   SV40 poly(A) signal: SV40 polyadenylation signal
   3025..3160    +  rep_origin     SV40 ori: SV40 origin of replication
   3181..3199    -  promoter       T7 promoter: promoter for bacteriophage T7 RNA polymerase
   3207..3362    +  CDS            lacZα (fragment): LacZα fragment of β-galactosidase; lacZ fragment
   3367..3795    +  rep_origin     f1 ori (sequence partly withheld): f1 bacteriophage origin of replication; arrow indicates direction of (+) strand synthesis
   3848..3952    +  promoter       AmpR promoter: bla
   3953..4813    +  CDS            AmpR: β-lactamase; bla; confers resistance to ampicillin, carbenicillin, and related antibiotics
   4984..5572    +  rep_origin     ori: high-copy-number ColE1/pMB1/pBR322/pUC origin of replication
   5755..5847    +  CDS            lacI (fragment): lac repressor; lacI; The lac repressor binds to the lac operator to inhibit transcription in E. coli. This inhibition can be relieved by adding lactose or isopropyl-β-D-thiogalactopyranoside (IPTG).
   5860..5881    +  protein_bind   CAP binding site: CAP binding activates transcription in the presence of cAMP. E. coli catabolite activator protein
   5896..5926    +  promoter       lac promoter: promoter for the E. coli lac operon
   5934..5950    +  protein_bind   lac operator: The lac repressor binds to the lac operator to inhibit transcription in E. coli. This inhibition can be relieved by adding lactose or isopropyl-β-D-thiogalactopyranoside (IPTG). lac repressor encoded by lacI
   5995..6013    +  promoter       T3 promoter: promoter for bacteriophage T3 RNA polymerase
   6041..6267    +  promoter       RSV promoter: Rous sarcoma virus enhancer/promoter
   6268..6448    +  LTR            5' LTR (truncated): truncated 5' long terminal repeat (LTR) from HIV-1
   6495..6620    +  misc_feature   HIV-1 Ψ: packaging signal of human immunodeficiency virus type 1
   6604..6967    +  CDS            HIV-1 gag (fragment): gag protein from human immunodeficiency virus 1; gag
   7113..7346    +  misc_feature   RRE: The Rev response element (RRE) of HIV-1 allows for Rev-dependent mRNA export from the nucleus to the cytoplasm.
   7723..7749    +  CDS            Rev (fragment): human immunodeficiency virus 1 (HIV-1) Rev protein; rev; enhances nuclear export of unspliced and incompletely spliced viral mRNAs
   7753..7993    +  promoter       U6 promoter: RNA polymerase III promoter for human U6 snRNA
   8023..8098    +  misc_RNA       gRNA scaffold: guide RNA scaffold for the Streptococcus pyogenes CRISPR/Cas9 system
   8154..8271    +  misc_feature   cPPT/CTS: central polypurine tract and central termination sequence of HIV-1
>Addgene plasmid #76075 | STK4 gRNA (BRDN0001147987) | addgene full sequence | sequence record 185134 | Addgene Assembled Sequence
CCCGGGTGCAAAGATGGATAAAGTTTTAAACAGAGAGGAATCTTTGCAGCTAATGGACCTTCTAGGTCTT
GAAAGGAGTGGGAATTGGCTCCGGTGCCCGTCAGTGGGCAGAGCGCACATCGCCCACAGTCCCCGAGAAG
TTGGGGGGAGGGGTCGGCAATTGATCCGGTGCCTAGAGAAGGTGGCGCGGGGTAAACTGGGAAAGTGATG
TCGTGTACTGGCTCCGCCTTTTTCCCGAGGGTGGGGGAGAACCGTATATAAGTGCAGTAGTCGCCGTGAA
CGTTCTTTTTCGCAACGGGTTTGCCGCCAGAACACAGGTAAGTGCCGTGTGTGGTTCCCGCGGGCCTGGC
CTCTTTACGGGTTATGGCCCTTGCGTGCCTTGAATTACTTCCACCTGGCTGCAGTACGTGATTCTTGATC
CCGAGCTTCGGGTTGGAAGTGGGTGGGAGAGTTCGAGGCCTTGCGCTTAAGGAGCCCCTTCGCCTCGTGC
TTGAGTTGAGGCCTGGCCTGGGCGCTGGGGCCGCCGCGTGCGAATCTGGTGGCACCTTCGCGCCTGTCTC
GCTGCTTTCGATAAGTCTCTAGCCATTTAAAATTTTTGATGACCTGCTGCGACGCTTTTTTTCTGGCAAG
ATAGTCTTGTAAATGCGGGCCAAGATCTGCACACTGGTATTTCGGTTTTTGGGGCCGCGGGCGGCGACGG
GGCCCGTGCGTCCCAGCGCACATGTTCGGCGAGGCGGGGCCTGCGAGCGCGGCCACCGAGAATCGGACGG
GGGTAGTCTCAAGCTGGCCGGCCTGCTCTGGTGCCTGGCCTCGCGCCGCCGTGTATCGCCCCGCCCTGGG
CGGCAAGGCTGGCCCGGTCGGCACCAGTTGCGTGAGCGGAAAGATGGCCGCTTCCCGGCCCTGCTGCAGG
GAGCTCAAAATGGAGGACGCGGCGCTCGGGAGAGCGGGCGGGTGAGTCACCCACACAAAGGAAAAGGGCC
TTTCCGTCCTCAGCCGTCGCTTCATGTGACTCCACGGAGTACCGGGCGCCGTCCAGGCACCTCGATTAGT
TCTCGAGCTTTTGGAGTACGTCGTCTTTAGGTTGGGGGGAGGGGTTTTATGCGATGGAGTTTCCCCACAC
TGAGTGGGTGGAGACTGAAGTTAGGCCAGCTTGGCACTTGATGTAATTCTCCTTGGAATTTGCCCTTTTT
GAGTTTGGATCTTGGTTCATTCTCAAGCCTCAGACAGTGGTTCAAAGTTTTTTTCTTCCATTTCAGGTGT
CGTGACGTACGGCCACCATGACCGAGTACAAGCCCACGGTGCGCCTCGCCACCCGCGACGACGTCCCCAG
GGCCGTACGCACCCTCGCCGCCGCGTTCGCCGACTACCCCGCCACGCGCCACACCGTCGATCCGGACCGC
CACATCGAGCGGGTCACCGAGCTGCAAGAACTCTTCCTCACGCGCGTCGGGCTCGACATCGGCAAGGTGT
GGGTCGCGGACGACGGCGCCGCCGTGGCGGTCTGGACCACGCCGGAGAGCGTCGAAGCGGGGGCGGTGTT
CGCCGAGATCGGCCCGCGCATGGCCGAGTTGAGCGGTTCCCGGCTGGCCGCGCAGCAACAGATGGAAGGC
CTCCTGGCGCCGCACCGGCCCAAGGAGCCCGCGTGGTTCCTGGCCACCGTCGGAGTCTCGCCCGACCACC
AGGGCAAGGGTCTGGGCAGCGCCGTCGTGCTCCCCGGAGTGGAGGCGGCCGAGCGCGCCGGGGTGCCCGC
CTTCCTGGAGACCTCCGCGCCCCGCAACCTCCCCTTCTACGAGCGGCTCGGCTTCACCGTCACCGCCGAC
GTCGAGGTGCCCGAAGGACCGCGCACCTGGTGCATGACCCGCAAGCCCGGTGCCTGAACGCGTTAAGTCG
ACAATCAACCTCTGGATTACAAAATTTGTGAAAGATTGACTGGTATTCTTAACTATGTTGCTCCTTTTAC
GCTATGTGGATACGCTGCTTTAATGCCTTTGTATCATGCTATTGCTTCCCGTATGGCTTTCATTTTCTCC
TCCTTGTATAAATCCTGGTTGCTGTCTCTTTATGAGGAGTTGTGGCCCGTTGTCAGGCAACGTGGCGTGG
TGTGCACTGTGTTTGCTGACGCAACCCCCACTGGTTGGGGCATTGCCACCACCTGTCAGCTCCTTTCCGG
GACTTTCGCTTTCCCCCTCCCTATTGCCACGGCGGAACTCATCGCCGCCTGCCTTGCCCGCTGCTGGACA
GGGGCTCGGCTGTTGGGCACTGACAATTCCGTGGTGTTGTCGGGGAAATCATCGTCCTTTCCTTGGCTGC
TCGCCTGTGTTGCCACCTGGATTCTGCGCGGGACGTCCTTCTGCTACGTCCCTTCGGCCCTCAATCCAGC
GGACCTTCCTTCCCGCGGCCTGCTGCCGGCTCTGCGGCCTCTTCCGCGTCTTCGCCTTCGCCCTCAGACG
AGTCGGATCTCCCTTTGGGCCGCCTCCCCGCGTCGACTTTAAGACCAATGACTTACAAGGCAGCTGTAGA
TCTTAGCCACTTTTTAAAAGAAAAGGGGGGACTGGAAGGGCTAATTCACTCCCAACGAAGACAAGATCTG
CTTTTTGCTTGTACTGGGTCTCTCTGGTTAGACCAGATCTGAGCCTGGGAGCTCTCTGGCTAACTAGGGA
ACCCACTGCTTAAGCCTCAATAAAGCTTGCCTTGAGTGCTTCAAGTAGTGTGTGCCCGTCTGTTGTGTGA
CTCTGGTAACTAGAGATCCCTCAGACCCTTTTAGTCAGTGTGGAAAATCTCTAGCAGTACGTATAGTAGT
TCATGTCATCTTATTATTCAGTATTTATAACTTGCAAAGAAATGAATATCAGAGAGTGAGAGGAACTTGT
TTATTGCAGCTTATAATGGTTACAAATAAAGCAATAGCATCACAAATTTCACAAATAAAGCATTTTTTTC
ACTGCATTCTAGTTGTGGTTTGTCCAAACTCATCAATGTATCTTATCATGTCTGGCTCTAGCTATCCCGC
CCCTAACTCCGCCCATCCCGCCCCTAACTCCGCCCAGTTCCGCCCATTCTCCGCCCCATGGCTGACTAAT
TTTTTTTATTTATGCAGAGGCCGAGGCCGCCTCGGCCTCTGAGCTATTCCAGAAGTAGTGAGGAGGCTTT
TTTGGAGGCCTAGGGACGTACCCAATTCGCCCTATAGTGAGTCGTATTACGCGCGCTCACTGGCCGTCGT
TTTACAACGTCGTGACTGGGAAAACCCTGGCGTTACCCAACTTAATCGCCTTGCAGCACATCCCCCTTTC
GCCAGCTGGCGTAATAGCGAAGAGGCCCGCACCGATCGCCCTTCCCAACAGTTGCGCAGCCTGAATGGCG
AATGGG
[124 nt withheld, positions 3367-3490]
C
[91 nt withheld, positions 3492-3582]
A
[49 nt withheld, positions 3584-3632]
CCTTTGACGTTGGAGTCCACGTTCTTT
[37 nt withheld, positions 3660-3696]
ACCCTATCTCGGTCTATTCTTTTGATTTATAAGGGATTTTGCCGATTTCGGCCTATTGGTTAAAAAATGA
GCTGATTTAACAAAAATTTAACGCGAATTTTAACAAAATATTAACGCTTACAATTTAGGTGGCACTTTTC
GGGGAAATGTGCGCGGAACCCCTATTTGTTTATTTTTCTAAATACATTCAAATATGTATCCGCTCATGAG
ACAATAACCCTGATAAATGCTTCAATAATATTGAAAAAGGAAGAGTATGAGTATTCAACATTTCCGTGTC
GCCCTTATTCCCTTTTTTGCGGCATTTTGCCTTCCTGTTTTTGCTCACCCAGAAACGCTGGTGAAAGTAA
AAGATGCTGAAGATCAGTTGGGTGCACGAGTGGGTTACATCGAACTGGATCTCAACAGCGGTAAGATCCT
TGAGAGTTTTCGCCCCGAAGAACGTTTTCCAATGATGAGCACTTTTAAAGTTCTGCTATGTGGCGCGGTA
TTATCCCGTATTGACGCCGGGCAAGAGCAACTCGGTCGCCGCATACACTATTCTCAGAATGACTTGGTTG
AGTACTCACCAGTCACAGAAAAGCATCTTACGGATGGCATGACAGTAAGAGAATTATGCAGTGCTGCCAT
AACCATGAGTGATAACACTGCGGCCAACTTACTTCTGACAACGATCGGAGGACCGAAGGAGCTAACCGCT
TTTTTGCACAACATGGGGGATCATGTAACTCGCCTTGATCGTTGGGAACCGGAGCTGAATGAAGCCATAC
CAAACGACGAGCGTGACACCACGATGCCTGTAGCAATGGCAACAACGTTGCGCAAACTATTAACTGGCGA
ACTACTTACTCTAGCTTCCCGGCAACAATTAATAGACTGGATGGAGGCGGATAAAGTTGCAGGACCACTT
CTGCGCTCGGCCCTTCCGGCTGGCTGGTTTATTGCTGATAAATCTGGAGCCGGTGAGCGTGGGTCTCGCG
GTATCATTGCAGCACTGGGGCCAGATGGTAAGCCCTCCCGTATCGTAGTTATCTACACGACGGGGAGTCA
GGCAACTATGGATGAACGAAATAGACAGATCGCTGAGATAGGTGCCTCACTGATTAAGCATTGGTAACTG
TCAGACCAAGTTTACTCATATATACTTTAGATTGATTTAAAACTTCATTTTTAATTTAAAAGGATCTAGG
TGAAGATCCTTTTTGATAATCTCATGACCAAAATCCCTTAACGTGAGTTTTCGTTCCACTGAGCGTCAGA
CCCCGTAGAAAAGATCAAAGGATCTTCTTGAGATCCTTTTTTTCTGCGCGTAATCTGCTGCTTGCAAACA
AAAAAACCACCGCTACCAGCGGTGGTTTGTTTGCCGGATCAAGAGCTACCAACTCTTTTTCCGAAGGTAA
CTGGCTTCAGCAGAGCGCAGATACCAAATACTGTTCTTCTAGTGTAGCCGTAGTTAGGCCACCACTTCAA
GAACTCTGTAGCACCGCCTACATACCTCGCTCTGCTAATCCTGTTACCAGTGGCTGCTGCCAGTGGCGAT
AAGTCGTGTCTTACCGGGTTGGACTCAAGACGATAGTTACCGGATAAGGCGCAGCGGTCGGGCTGAACGG
GGGGTTCGTGCACACAGCCCAGCTTGGAGCGAACGACCTACACCGAACTGAGATACCTACAGCGTGAGCT
ATGAGAAAGCGCCACGCTTCCCGAAGGGAGAAAGGCGGACAGGTATCCGGTAAGCGGCAGGGTCGGAACA
GGAGAGCGCACGAGGGAGCTTCCAGGGGGAAACGCCTGGTATCTTTATAGTCCTGTCGGGTTTCGCCACC
TCTGACTTGAGCGTCGATTTTTGTGATGCTCGTCAGGGGGGCGGAGCCTATGGAAAAACGCCAGCAACGC
GGCCTTTTTACGGTTCCTGGCCTTTTGCTGGCCTTTTGCTCACATGTTCTTTCCTGCGTTATCCCCTGAT
TCTGTGGATAACCGTATTACCGCCTTTGAGTGAGCTGATACCGCTCGCCGCAGCCGAACGACCGAGCGCA
GCGAGTCAGTGAGCGAGGAAGCGGAAGAGCGCCCAATACGCAAACCGCCTCTCCCCGCGCGTTGGCCGAT
TCATTAATGCAGCTGGCACGACAGGTTTCCCGACTGGAAAGCGGGCAGTGAGCGCAACGCAATTAATGTG
AGTTAGCTCACTCATTAGGCACCCCAGGCTTTACACTTTATGCTTCCGGCTCGTATGTTGTGTGGAATTG
TGAGCGGATAACAATTTCACACAGGAAACAGCTATGACCATGATTACGCCAAGCGCGCAATTAACCCTCA
CTAAAGGGAACAAAAGCTGGAGCTGCAAGCTTAATGTAGTCTTATGCAATACTCTTGTAGTCTTGCAACA
TGGTAACGATGAGTTAGCAACATGCCTTACAAGGAGAGAAAAAGCACCGTGCATGCCGATTGGTGGAAGT
AAGGTGGTACGATCGTGCCTTATTAGGAAGGCAACAGACGGGTCTGACATGGATTGGACGAACCACTGAA
TTGCCGCATTGCAGAGATATTGTATTTAAGTGCCTAGCTCGATACATAAACGGGTCTCTCTGGTTAGACC
AGATCTGAGCCTGGGAGCTCTCTGGCTAACTAGGGAACCCACTGCTTAAGCCTCAATAAAGCTTGCCTTG
AGTGCTTCAAGTAGTGTGTGCCCGTCTGTTGTGTGACTCTGGTAACTAGAGATCCCTCAGACCCTTTTAG
TCAGTGTGGAAAATCTCTAGCAGTGGCGCCCGAACAGGGACTTGAAAGCGAAAGGGAAACCAGAGGAGCT
CTCTCGACGCAGGACTCGGCTTGCTGAAGCGCGCACGGCAAGAGGCGAGGGGCGGCGACTGGTGAGTACG
CCAAAAATTTTGACTAGCGGAGGCTAGAAGGAGAGAGATGGGTGCGAGAGCGTCAGTATTAAGCGGGGGA
GAATTAGATCGCGATGGGAAAAAATTCGGTTAAGGCCAGGGGGAAAGAAAAAATATAAATTAAAACATAT
AGTATGGGCAAGCAGGGAGCTAGAACGATTCGCAGTTAATCCTGGCCTGTTAGAAACATCAGAAGGCTGT
AGACAAATACTGGGACAGCTACAACCATCCCTTCAGACAGGATCAGAAGAACTTAGATCATTATATAATA
CAGTAGCAACCCTCTATTGTGTGCATCAAAGGATAGAGATAAAAGACACCAAGGAAGCTTTAGACAAGAT
AGAGGAAGAGCAAAACAAAAGTAAGACCACCGCACAGCAAGCGGCCGCTGATCTTCAGACCTGGAGGAGG
AGATATGAGGGACAATTGGAGAAGTGAATTATATAAATATAAAGTAGTAAAAATTGAACCATTAGGAGTA
GCACCCACCAAGGCAAAGAGAAGAGTGGTGCAGAGAGAAAAAAGAGCAGTGGGAATAGGAGCTTTGTTCC
TTGGGTTCTTGGGAGCAGCAGGAAGCACTATGGGCGCAGCGTCAATGACGCTGACGGTACAGGCCAGACA
ATTATTGTCTGGTATAGTGCAGCAGCAGAACAATTTGCTGAGGGCTATTGAGGCGCAACAGCATCTGTTG
CAACTCACAGTCTGGGGCATCAAGCAGCTCCAGGCAAGAATCCTGGCTGTGGAAAGATACCTAAAGGATC
AACAGCTCCTGGGGATTTGGGGTTGCTCTGGAAAACTCATTTGCACCACTGCTGTGCCTTGGAATGCTAG
TTGGAGTAATAAATCTCTGGAACAGATTTGGAATCACACGACCTGGATGGAGTGGGACAGAGAAATTAAC
AATTACACAAGCTTAATACACTCCTTAATTGAAGAATCGCAAAACCAGCAAGAAAAGAATGAACAAGAAT
TATTGGAATTAGATAAATGGGCAAGTTTGTGGAATTGGTTTAACATAACAAATTGGCTGTGGTATATAAA
ATTATTCATAATGATAGTAGGAGGCTTGGTAGGTTTAAGAATAGTTTTTGCTGTACTTTCTATAGTGAAT
AGAGTTAGGCAGGGATATTCACCATTATCGTTTCAGACCCACCTCCCAACCCCGAGGGGACCCAGAGAGG
GCCTATTTCCCATGATTCCTTCATATTTGCATATACGATACAAGGCTGTTAGAGAGATAATTAGAATTAA
TTTGACTGTAAACACAAAGATATTAGTACAAAATACGTGACGTAGAAAGTAATAATTTCTTGGGTAGTTT
GCAGTTTTAAAATTATGTTTTAAAATGGACTATCATATGCTTACCGTAACTTGAAAGTATTTCGATTTCT
TGGCTTTATATATCTTGTGGAAAGGACGAAACACCGTGGATCGTTATGGAGTACTGGTTTTAGAGCTAGA
AATAGCAAGTTAAAATAAGGCTAGTCCGTTATCAACTTGAAAAAGTGGCACCGAGTCGGTGCTTTTTTAA
GCTTGGCGTAACTAGATCTTGAGACAAATGGCAGTATTCATCCACAATTTTAAAAGAAAAGGGGGGATTG
GGGGGTACAGTGCAGGGGAAAGAATAGTAGACATAATAGCAACAGACATACAAACTAAAGAATTACAAAA
ACAAATTACAAAAATTCAAAATTTTCGGGTTTATTACAGGGACAGCAGAGATCCACTTTGGCGCCGGCTC
GAGGGGG
