>Addgene plasmid #76075 | STK4 gRNA (BRDN0001147987) | depositor partial sequence | sequence record 143535 | Target Sequence
TGGATCGTTATGGAGTACTG
