>Addgene plasmid #76075 | STK4 gRNA (BRDN0001147987) | addgene partial sequence | sequence record 185133 | hU6-F
TGACGTAGAAAGTAATAATTTCTTGGGTAGTTTGCAGTTTTAAAATTATGTTTTAAAATGGACTATCATA
TGCTTACCGTAACTTGAAAGTATTTCGATTTCTTGGCTTTATATATCTTGTGGAAAGGACGAAACACCGT
GGATCGTTATGGAGTACTGGTTTTAGAGCTAGAAATAGCAAGTTAAAATAAGGCTAGTCCGTTATCAACT
TGAAAAAGTGGCACCGAGTCGGTGCTTTTTTAAGCTTGGCGTAACTAGATCTTGAGACAAATGGCAGTAT
TCATCCACAATTTTAAAAGAAAAGGGGGGATTGGGGGGTACAGTGCAGGGGAAAGAATAGTAGACATAAT
AGCAACAGACATACAAACTAAAGAATTACAAAAACAAATTACAAAAATTCAAAATTTTCGGGTTTATTAC
AGGGACAGCAGAGATCCACTTTGGCGCCGGCTCGAGGGGGCCCGGGTGCAAAGATGGATAAAGTTTTAAA
CAGAGAGGAATCTTTGCAGCTAATGGACCTTCTAGGTCTTGAAAGGAGTGGGAATTGGCTCCGGTGCCCG
TCAGTGGGCA
